Addgene plasmid #71783: pCW57-GFP-2A-MCS
Purpose: (Empty Backbone) All-in-one doxycycline inducible lentiviral vector for expression of one gene in combination with turbo GFP using the P2A self-cleaving peptide.
Depositing lab: Adam Karpf. Depositing organization: University of Nebraska Medical Center. Publication: Pan-Cancer Analyses Reveal Genomic Features of FOXM1 Overexpression in Cancer. Barger CJ, Branick C, Chee L, Karpf AR. Cancers (Basel). 2019 Feb 21;11(2). pii: cancers11020251. doi: 10.3390/cancers11020251. PubMed 30795624.
Backbone
  Vector backbone: pCW57.1
  Backbone manufacturer: Broad Insitute
  Backbone size (bp): 8405
  Modifications to backbone: pCW57-MCS1-2A-MCS2 was modified by the insertion of Turbo GFP into MCS1.
  Vector type: Mammalian Expression, Lentiviral ; Doxycycline inducible; P2A Self Cleaving Peptide; Turbo GFP reporter
  Selectable markers: Puromycin
Growth in bacteria
  Bacterial resistance: Ampicillin, 100 μg/mL
  Growth temperature: 37°C
  Growth strain: NEB Stable
  Copy number: Unknown
Gene/Insert
  Cloning method: Restriction Enzyme
  Sequencing primers: 5′ pCW57.MCS_Seq_F CGTATGTCGAGGTAGGCGTG
Resource information
  A portion of this plasmid was derived from a plasmid made by: Turbo GFP was subcloned from pTurboGFP-PRL (evrogen; Cat# FP515).
Terms and licenses: Academic/Nonprofit Terms; Industry Terms: Not Available to Industry
How to cite: pCW57-GFP-2A-MCS was a gift from Adam Karpf (Addgene plasmid # 71783 ; http://n2t.net/addgene:71783 ; RRID:Addgene_71783)
