[The description below was written by a language model from this plasmid's Addgene catalogue record and pLannotate feature annotations shown in this document.]
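Description:
pCW57-GFP-2A-MCS is an empty-backbone, all-in-one doxycycline-inducible lentiviral vector built on pCW57.1, made by placing TurboGFP into the first cloning site of pCW57-MCS1-2A-MCS2. It is an 8,405 bp plasmid propagated in E. coli through a high-copy ColE1/pUC-type origin with ampicillin resistance. The viral framework has a third-generation, self-inactivating layout. An RSV promoter drives a truncated HIV-1 5' LTR, followed by the Ψ packaging signal with a partial gag fragment, the Rev response element and the cPPT/CTS. At the other end lie a WPRE and a ΔU3 3' LTR, with an SV40 polyadenylation signal and SV40 origin outside the viral genome.

The inducible cassette starts with the tight TRE promoter, which consists of seven tet operators upstream of a minimal CMV promoter. It drives TurboGFP followed by a P2A peptide. The remaining multiple cloning site, which is not separately annotated in the feature table, falls in the short gap after P2A. A gene cloned there by restriction digestion in frame with P2A is translated from the same transcript as TurboGFP but released as a separate polypeptide, so green fluorescence reports induced expression.

Downstream, a constitutive human PGK promoter drives the puromycin resistance gene followed by the reverse tetracycline transactivator rtTA3, which activates the TRE promoter when doxycycline is present. The element linking these two coding sequences is not annotated. Because the transactivator, selection marker and inducible cassette sit on one provirus, a single transduction followed by puromycin selection gives mammalian cells with doxycycline-controlled, GFP-tracked expression of one gene of interest.
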