Features (pLannotate 1.2.2; 27 found; start..end, strand, type, name):
      6..320     +  promoter       tight TRE promoter: Tet-responsive promoter PTight, consisting of seven tet operator sequences followed by the minimal CMV promoter
    349..1044    +  CDS            TurboGFP: TurboGFP is a basic (constitutively fluorescent) green fluorescent protein published in 2006, derived from Pontellina plumata. It is reported to be a rapidly-maturing dimer with moderate acid sensitivity.
   1057..1113    +  CDS            P2A: 2A peptide from porcine teschovirus-1 polyprotein Eukaryotic ribosomes fail to insert a peptide bond between the Gly and Pro residues, yielding separate polypeptides.
   1141..1651    +  promoter       hPGK promoter: human phosphoglycerate kinase 1 promoter
   1661..2257    +  CDS            PuroR (fragment): puromycin N-acetyltransferase; pac from Streptomyces; confers resistance to puromycin
   2312..3009    +  CDS            rtTA3 (fragment): reverse tetracycline transactivator 3 activates expression from Tet-responsive promoters in the presence of doxycycline
   2939..3049    +  CDS            VP48: 3 tandem repeats of the minimal activation domain of herpes simplex virus VP16 (Cheng et al., 2013)
   3085..3633    +  misc_feature   WPRE (fragment): woodchuck hepatitis virus posttranscriptional regulatory element
   3659..3730    +  CDS            nef (fragment): NEF_HV1Z2 - Experimental evidence at protein level: Swiss-Prot protein existence level 1. Extracellular Nef protein targets CD4(+) T-lymphocytes for apoptosis by interacting with CXCR4 surface receptors. From Human immunodeficiency virus type 1 group M subtype D (isolate Z2/CDC-Z34) (HIV-1).
   3732..3965    +  LTR            3' LTR (ΔU3): self-inactivating 3' long terminal repeat (LTR) from HIV-1
   4037..4158    +  polyA_signal   SV40 poly(A) signal: SV40 polyadenylation signal
   4198..4333    +  rep_origin     SV40 ori: SV40 origin of replication
   4341..4404    +  promoter       AmpR promoter: bla
   4405..5265    +  CDS            AmpR: β-lactamase; bla; confers resistance to ampicillin, carbenicillin, and related antibiotics
   5436..6024    +  rep_origin     ori: high-copy-number ColE1/pMB1/pBR322/pUC origin of replication
   6207..6299    +  CDS            lacI (fragment): lac repressor; lacI; The lac repressor binds to the lac operator to inhibit transcription in E. coli. This inhibition can be relieved by adding lactose or isopropyl-β-D-thiogalactopyranoside (IPTG).
   6312..6333    +  protein_bind   CAP binding site: CAP binding activates transcription in the presence of cAMP. E. coli catabolite activator protein
   6348..6378    +  promoter       lac promoter: promoter for the E. coli lac operon
   6386..6402    +  protein_bind   lac operator: The lac repressor binds to the lac operator to inhibit transcription in E. coli. This inhibition can be relieved by adding lactose or isopropyl-β-D-thiogalactopyranoside (IPTG). lac repressor encoded by lacI
   6447..6465    +  promoter       T3 promoter: promoter for bacteriophage T3 RNA polymerase
   6493..6719    +  promoter       RSV promoter: Rous sarcoma virus enhancer/promoter
   6720..6900    +  LTR            5' LTR (truncated): truncated 5' long terminal repeat (LTR) from HIV-1
   6947..7072    +  misc_feature   HIV-1 Ψ: packaging signal of human immunodeficiency virus type 1
   7056..7419    +  CDS            HIV-1 gag (fragment): gag protein from human immunodeficiency virus 1; gag
   7565..7798    +  misc_feature   RRE: The Rev response element (RRE) of HIV-1 allows for Rev-dependent mRNA export from the nucleus to the cytoplasm.
   8175..8199    +  CDS            Rev (fragment): human immunodeficiency virus 1 (HIV-1) Rev protein; rev; enhances nuclear export of unspliced and incompletely spliced viral mRNAs
   8240..8357    +  misc_feature   cPPT/CTS: central polypurine tract and central termination sequence of HIV-1
>Addgene plasmid #71783 | pCW57-GFP-2A-MCS | addgene full sequence | sequence record 197192 | Addgene NGS Result
ATGTCGAGTTTACTCCCTATCAGTGATAGAGAACGTATGTCGAGTTTACTCCCTATCAGTGATAGAGAAC
GATGTCGAGTTTACTCCCTATCAGTGATAGAGAACGTATGTCGAGTTTACTCCCTATCAGTGATAGAGAA
CGTATGTCGAGTTTACTCCCTATCAGTGATAGAGAACGTATGTCGAGTTTATCCCTATCAGTGATAGAGA
ACGTATGTCGAGTTTACTCCCTATCAGTGATAGAGAACGTATGTCGAGGTAGGCGTGTACGGTGGGAGGC
CTATATAAGCAGAGCTCGTTTAGTGAACCGTCAGATCGCCTGGAGAATTGGCTAGCGAATTCGCCACCAT
GGAGAGCGACGAGAGCGGCCTGCCCGCCATGGAGATCGAGTGCCGCATCACCGGCACCCTGAACGGCGTG
GAGTTCGAGCTGGTGGGCGGCGGAGAGGGCACCCCCGAGCAGGGCCGCATGACCAACAAGATGAAGAGCA
CCAAAGGCGCCCTGACCTTCAGCCCCTACCTGCTGAGCCACGTGATGGGCTACGGCTTCTACCACTTCGG
CACCTACCCCAGCGGCTACGAGAACCCCTTCCTGCACGCCATCAACAACGGCGGCTACACCAACACCCGC
ATCGAGAAGTACGAGGACGGCGGCGTGCTGCACGTGAGCTTCAGCTACCGCTACGAGGCCGGCCGCGTGA
TCGGCGACTTCAAGGTGATGGGCACCGGCTTCCCCGAGGACAGCGTGATCTTCACCGACAAGATCATCCG
CAGCAACGCCACCGTGGAGCACCTGCACCCCATGGGCGATAACGATCTGGATGGCAGCTTCACCCGCACC
TTCAGCCTGCGCGACGGCGGCTACTACAGCTCCGTGGTGGACAGCCACATGCACTTCAAGAGCGCCATCC
ACCCCAGCATCCTGCAGAACGGGGGCCCCATGTTCGCCTTCCGCCGCGTGGAGGAGGATCACAGCAACAC
CGAGCTGGGCATCGTGGAGTACCAGCACGCCTTCAAGACCCCGGATGCAGATGCCGGTGAAGAAACCGGT
TCCGGAGCCACGAACTTCTCTCTGTTAAAGCAAGCAGGAGACGTGGAAGAAAACCCCGGTCCTAGGCTGC
AGACGCGTTGTACAGGATCCGGGGTTGGGGTTGCGCCTTTTCCAAGGCAGCCCTGGGTTTGCGCAGGGAC
GCGGCTGCTCTGGGCGTGGTTCCGGGAAACGCAGCGGCGCCGACCCTGGGTCTCGCACATTCTTCACGTC
CGTTCGCAGCGTCACCCGGATCTTCGCCGCTACCCTTGTGGGCCCCCCGGCGACGCTTCCTGCTCCGCCC
CTAAGTCGGGAAGGTTCCTTGCGGTTCGCGGCGTGCCGGACGTGACAAACGGAAGCCGCACGTCTCACTA
GTACCCTCGCAGACGGACAGCGCCAGGGAGCAATGGCAGCGCGCCGACCGCGATGGGCTGTGGCCAATAG
CGGCTGCTCAGCAGGGCGCGCCGAGAGCAGCGGCCGGGAAGGGGCGGTGCGGGAGGCGGGGTGTGGGGCG
GTAGTGTGGGCCCTGTTCCTGCCCGCGCGGTGTTCCGCATTCTGCAAGCCTCCGGAGCGCACGTCGGCAG
TCGGCTCCCTCGTTGACCGAATCACCGACCTCTCTCCCCAGCAATTCACCATGACCGAGTACAAGCCCAC
GGTGCGCCTCGCCACCCGCGACGACGTCCCCAGGGCCGTACGCACCCTCGCCGCCGCGTTCGCCGACTAC
CCCGCCACGCGCCACACCGTCGATCCGGACCGCCACATCGAGCGGGTCACCGAGCTGCAAGAACTCTTCC
TCACGCGCGTCGGGCTCGACATCGGCAAGGTGTGGGTCGCGGACGACGGCGCCGCGGTGGCGGTCTGGAC
CACGCCGGAGAGCGTCGAAGCGGGGGCGGTGTTCGCCGAGATCGGCCCGCGCATGGCCGAGTTGAGCGGT
TCCCGGCTGGCCGCGCAGCAACAGATGGAAGGCCTCCTGGCGCCGCACCGGCCCAAGGAGCCCGCGTGGT
TCCTGGCCACCGTCGGCGTCTCGCCCGACCACCAGGGCAAGGGTCTGGGCAGCGCCGTCGTGCTCCCCGG
AGTGGAGGCGGCCGAGCGCGCCGGGGTGCCCGCCTTCCTGGAGACCTCCGCGCCCCGCAACCTCCCCTTC
TACGAGCGGCTCGGCTTCACCGTCACCGCCGACGTCGAGGTGCCCGAAGGACCGCGCACCTGGTGCATGA
CCCGCAAGCCCGGTGCCGAAGGTAGAGGTTCTCTCCTCACTTGTGGTGATGTTGAAGAAAACCCTGGTCC
AATGTCTAGACTGGACAAGAGCAAAGTCATAAACGGAGCTCTGGAATTACTCAATGGTGTCGGTATCGAA
GGCCTGACGACAAGGAAACTCGCTCAAAAGCTGGGAGTTGAGCAGCCTACCCTGTACTGGCACGTGAAGA
ACAAGCGGGCCCTGCTCGATGCCCTGCCAATCGAGATGCTGGACAGGCATCATACCCACTTCTGCCCCCT
GGAAGGCGAGTCATGGCAAGACTTTCTGCGGAACAACGCCAAGTCATACCGCTGTGCTCTCCTCTCACAT
CGCGACGGGGCTAAAGTGCATCTCGGCACCCGCCCAACAGAGAAACAGTACGAAACCCTGGAAAATCAGC
TCGCGTTCCTGTGTCAGCAAGGCTTCTCCCTGGAGAACGCACTGTACGCTCTGTCCGCCGTGGGCCACTT
TACACTGGGCTGCGTATTGGAGGAACAGGAGCATCAAGTAGCAAAAGAGGAAAGAGAGACACCTACCACC
GATTCTATGCCCCCACTTCTGAGACAAGCAATTGAGCTGTTCGACCGGCAGGGAGCCGAACCTGCCTTCC
TTTTCGGCCTGGAACTAATCATATGTGGCCTGGAGAAACAGCTAAAGTGCGAAAGCGGCGGGCCGACCGA
CGCCCTTGACGATTTTGACTTAGACATGCTCCCAGCCGATGCCCTTGACGACTTTGACCTTGATATGCTG
CCTGCTGACGCTCTTGACGATTTTGACCTTGACATGCTCCCCGGGTAACTAAGTAAGGATCGATCCAAGA
TATCGTATTCTTAACTATGTTGCTCCTTTTACGCTATGTGGATACGCTGCTTTAATGCCTTTGTATCATG
CTATTGCTTCCCGTATGGCTTTCATTTTCTCCTCCTTGTATAAATCCTGGTTGCTGTCTCTTTATGAGGA
GTTGTGGCCCGTTGTCAGGCAACGTGGCGTGGTGTGCACTGTGTTTGCTGACGCAACCCCCACTGGTTGG
GGCATTGCCACCACCTGTCAGCTCCTTTCCGGGACTTTCGCTTTCCCCCTCCCTATTGCCACGGCGGAAC
TCATCGCCGCCTGCCTTGCCCGCTGCTGGACAGGGGCTCGGCTGTTGGGCACTGACAATTCCGTGGTGTT
GTCGGGGAAGCTGACGTCCTTTCCATGGCTGCTCGCCTGTGTTGCCACCTGGATTCTGCGCGGGACGTCC
TTCTGCTACGTCCCTTCGGCCCTCAATCCAGCGGACCTTCCTTCCCGCGGCCTGCTGCCGGCTCTGCGGC
CTCTTCCGCGTCTTCGCCTTCGCCCTCAGACGAGTCGGATCTCCCTTTGGGCCGCCTCCCCGCCTGTTTC
GCCTCGGCGTCCGGACTAGAGGTACCTTTAAGACCAATGACTTACAAGGCAGCTGTAGATCTTAGCCACT
TTTTAAAAGAAAAGGGGGGACTGGAAGGGCTAATTCACTCCCAACGAAGACAAGATCTGCTTTTTGCTTG
TACTGGGTCTCTCTGGTTAGACCAGATCTGAGCCTGGGAGCTCTCTGGCTAACTAGGGAACCCACTGCTT
AAGCCTCAATAAAGCTTGCCTTGAGTGCTTCAAGTAGTGTGTGCCCGTCTGTTGTGTGACTCTGGTAACT
AGAGATCCCTCAGACCCTTTTAGTCAGTGTGGAAAATCTCTAGCAGTAGTAGTTCATGTCATCTTATTAT
TCAGTATTTATAACTTGCAAAGAAATGAATATCAGAGAGTGAGAGGAACTTGTTTATTGCAGCTTATAAT
GGTTACAAATAAAGCAATAGCATCACAAATTTCACAAATAAAGCATTTTTTTCACTGCATTCTAGTTGTG
GTTTGTCCAAACTCATCAATGTATCTTATCATGTCTGGCTCTAGCTATCCCGCCCCTAACTCCGCCCATC
CCGCCCCTAACTCCGCCCAGTTCCGCCCATTCTCCGCCCCATGGCTGACTAATTTTTTTTATTTATGCAG
AGGCCGAGGCCGCCTCGGCCTCTGAGCTATTCCAGAAGTAGTGAGGAGGCTTTTTTGGAGGCCTTTCAAA
TATGTATCCGCTCATGAGACAATAACCCTGATAAATGCTTCAATAATATTGAAAAAGGAAGAGTATGAGT
ATTCAACATTTCCGTGTCGCCCTTATTCCCTTTTTTGCGGCATTTTGCCTTCCTGTTTTTGCTCACCCAG
AAACGCTGGTGAAAGTAAAAGATGCTGAAGATCAGTTGGGTGCACGAGTGGGTTACATCGAACTGGATCT
CAACAGCGGTAAGATCCTTGAGAGTTTTCGCCCCGAAGAACGTTTTCCAATGATGAGCACTTTTAAAGTT
CTGCTATGTGGCGCGGTATTATCCCGTATTGACGCCGGGCAAGAGCAACTCGGTCGCCGCATACACTATT
CTCAGAATGACTTGGTTGAGTACTCACCAGTCACAGAAAAGCATCTTACGGATGGCATGACAGTAAGAGA
ATTATGCAGTGCTGCCATAACCATGAGTGATAACACTGCGGCCAACTTACTTCTGACAACGATCGGAGGA
CCGAAGGAGCTAACCGCTTTTTTGCACAACATGGGGGATCATGTAACTCGCCTTGATCGTTGGGAACCGG
AGCTGAATGAAGCCATACCAAACGACGAGCGTGACACCACGATGCCTGTAGCAATGGCAACAACGTTGCG
CAAACTATTAACTGGCGAACTACTTACTCTAGCTTCCCGGCAACAATTAATAGACTGGATGGAGGCGGAT
AAAGTTGCAGGACCACTTCTGCGCTCGGCCCTTCCGGCTGGCTGGTTTATTGCTGATAAATCTGGAGCCG
GTGAGCGTGGGTCTCGCGGTATCATTGCAGCACTGGGGCCAGATGGTAAGCCCTCCCGTATCGTAGTTAT
CTACACGACGGGGAGTCAGGCAACTATGGATGAACGAAATAGACAGATCGCTGAGATAGGTGCCTCACTG
ATTAAGCATTGGTAACTGTCAGACCAAGTTTACTCATATATACTTTAGATTGATTTAAAACTTCATTTTT
AATTTAAAAGGATCTAGGTGAAGATCCTTTTTGATAATCTCATGACCAAAATCCCTTAACGTGAGTTTTC
GTTCCACTGAGCGTCAGACCCCGTAGAAAAGATCAAAGGATCTTCTTGAGATCCTTTTTTTCTGCGCGTA
ATCTGCTGCTTGCAAACAAAAAAACCACCGCTACCAGCGGTGGTTTGTTTGCCGGATCAAGAGCTACCAA
CTCTTTTTCCGAAGGTAACTGGCTTCAGCAGAGCGCAGATACCAAATACTGTTCTTCTAGTGTAGCCGTA
GTTAGGCCACCACTTCAAGAACTCTGTAGCACCGCCTACATACCTCGCTCTGCTAATCCTGTTACCAGTG
GCTGCTGCCAGTGGCGATAAGTCGTGTCTTACCGGGTTGGACTCAAGACGATAGTTACCGGATAAGGCGC
AGCGGTCGGGCTGAACGGGGGGTTCGTGCACACAGCCCAGCTTGGAGCGAACGACCTACACCGAACTGAG
ATACCTACAGCGTGAGCTATGAGAAAGCGCCACGCTTCCCGAAGGGAGAAAGGCGGACAGGTATCCGGTA
AGCGGCAGGGTCGGAACAGGAGAGCGCACGAGGGAGCTTCCAGGGGGAAACGCCTGGTATCTTTATAGTC
CTGTCGGGTTTCGCCACCTCTGACTTGAGCGTCGATTTTTGTGATGCTCGTCAGGGGGGCGGAGCCTATG
GAAAAACGCCAGCAACGCGGCCTTTTTACGGTTCCTGGCCTTTTGCTGGCCTTTTGCTCACATGTTCTTT
CCTGCGTTATCCCCTGATTCTGTGGATAACCGTATTACCGCCTTTGAGTGAGCTGATACCGCTCGCCGCA
GCCGAACGACCGAGCGCAGCGAGTCAGTGAGCGAGGAAGCGGAAGAGCGCCCAATACGCAAACCGCCTCT
CCCCGCGCGTTGGCCGATTCATTAATGCAGCTGGCACGACAGGTTTCCCGACTGGAAAGCGGGCAGTGAG
CGCAACGCAATTAATGTGAGTTAGCTCACTCATTAGGCACCCCAGGCTTTACACTTTATGCTTCCGGCTC
GTATGTTGTGTGGAATTGTGAGCGGATAACAATTTCACACAGGAAACAGCTATGACCATGATTACGCCAA
GCGCGCAATTAACCCTCACTAAAGGGAACAAAAGCTGGAGCTGCAAGCTTAATGTAGTCTTATGCAATAC
TCTTGTAGTCTTGCAACATGGTAACGATGAGTTAGCAACATGCCTTACAAGGAGAGAAAAAGCACCGTGC
ATGCCGATTGGTGGAAGTAAGGTGGTACGATCGTGCCTTATTAGGAAGGCAACAGACGGGTCTGACATGG
ATTGGACGAACCACTGAATTGCCGCATTGCAGAGATATTGTATTTAAGTGCCTAGCTCGATACATAAACG
GGTCTCTCTGGTTAGACCAGATCTGAGCCTGGGAGCTCTCTGGCTAACTAGGGAACCCACTGCTTAAGCC
TCAATAAAGCTTGCCTTGAGTGCTTCAAGTAGTGTGTGCCCGTCTGTTGTGTGACTCTGGTAACTAGAGA
TCCCTCAGACCCTTTTAGTCAGTGTGGAAAATCTCTAGCAGTGGCGCCCGAACAGGGACTTGAAAGCGAA
AGGGAAACCAGAGGAGCTCTCTCGACGCAGGACTCGGCTTGCTGAAGCGCGCACGGCAAGAGGCGAGGGG
CGGCGACTGGTGAGTACGCCAAAAATTTTGACTAGCGGAGGCTAGAAGGAGAGAGATGGGTGCGAGAGCG
TCAGTATTAAGCGGGGGAGAATTAGATCGCGATGGGAAAAAATTCGGTTAAGGCCAGGGGGAAAGAAAAA
ATATAAATTAAAACATATAGTATGGGCAAGCAGGGAGCTAGAACGATTCGCAGTTAATCCTGGCCTGTTA
GAAACATCAGAAGGCTGTAGACAAATACTGGGACAGCTACAACCATCCCTTCAGACAGGATCAGAAGAAC
TTAGATCATTATATAATACAGTAGCAACCCTCTATTGTGTGCATCAAAGGATAGAGATAAAAGACACCAA
GGAAGCTTTAGACAAGATAGAGGAAGAGCAAAACAAAAGTAAGACCACCGCACAGCAAGCGGCCGCTGAT
CTTCAGACCTGGAGGAGGAGATATGAGGGACAATTGGAGAAGTGAATTATATAAATATAAAGTAGTAAAA
ATTGAACCATTAGGAGTAGCACCCACCAAGGCAAAGAGAAGAGTGGTGCAGAGAGAAAAAAGAGCAGTGG
GAATAGGAGCTTTGTTCCTTGGGTTCTTGGGAGCAGCAGGAAGCACTATGGGCGCAGCGTCAATGACGCT
GACGGTACAGGCCAGACAATTATTGTCTGGTATAGTGCAGCAGCAGAACAATTTGCTGAGGGCTATTGAG
GCGCAACAGCATCTGTTGCAACTCACAGTCTGGGGCATCAAGCAGCTCCAGGCAAGAATCCTGGCTGTGG
AAAGATACCTAAAGGATCAACAGCTCCTGGGGATTTGGGGTTGCTCTGGAAAACTCATTTGCACCACTGC
TGTGCCTTGGAATGCTAGTTGGAGTAATAAATCTCTGGAACAGATTTGGAATCACACGACCTGGATGGAG
TGGGACAGAGAAATTAACAATTACACAAGCTTAATACACTCCTTAATTGAAGAATCGCAAAACCAGCAAG
AAAAGAATGAACAAGAATTATTGGAATTAGATAAATGGGCAAGTTTGTGGAATTGGTTTAACATAACAAA
TTGGCTGTGGTATATAAAATTATTCATAATGATAGTAGGAGGCTTGGTAGGTTTAAGAATAGTTTTTGCT
GTACTTTCTATAGTGAATAGAGTTAGGCAGGGATATTCACCATTATCGTTTCAGACCCACCTCCCAACCC
CGAGGGGACAATTCTCGACCTCGAGACAAATGGCAGTATTCATCCACAATTTTAAAAGAAAAGGGGGGAT
TGGGGGGTACAGTGCAGGGGAAAGAATAGTAGACATAATAGCAACAGACATACAAACTAAAGAATTACAA
AAACAAATTACAAAAATTCAAAATTTTCGGGTTTATTACAGGGACAGCAGAGATCCACTTTGGCCGCGAA
TCGAT
