>Addgene plasmid #71783 | pCW57-GFP-2A-MCS | addgene partial sequence | sequence record 137371 | O_PGK1b-R 5'-GAACGGACGTGAAGAATGTG-3'
GGCGCCGCTGCGTTTCCCGGAACCACGCCCAGAGCAGCCGCGTCCCTGCGCAAACCCAGGGCTGCCTTGG
AAAAGGCGCAACCCCAACCCCGGATCCTGTACAACGCGTCTGCAGCCTAGGACCGGGGTTTTCTTCCACG
TCTCCTGCTTGCTTTAACAGAGAGAAGTTCGTGGCTCCGGAACCGGTTTCTTCACCGGCATCTGCATCCG
GGGTCTTGAAGGCGTGCTGGTACTCCACGATGCCCAGCTCGGTGTTGCTGTGATCCTCCTCCACGCGGCG
GAAGGCGAACATGGGGCCCCCGTTCTGCAGGATGCTGGGGTGGATGGCGCTCTTGAAGTGCATGTGGCTG
TCCACCACGGAGCTGTAGTAGCCGCCGTCGCGCAGGCTGAAGGTGCGGGTGAAGCTGCCATCCAGATCGT
TATCGCCCATGGGGTGCAGGTGCTCCACGGTGGCGTTGCTGCGGATGATCTTGTCGGTGAAGATCACGCT
GTCCTCGGGGAAGCCGGTGCCCATCACCTTGAAGTCGCCGATCACGCGGCCGGCCTCGTAGCGGTAGCTG
AAGCTCACGTGCAGCACGCCGCCGTCCTCGTACTTCTCGATGCGGGTGTTGGTGTAGCCGCCGTTGTTGA
TGGCGTGCAGGAAGGGGTTCTCGTAGCCGCTGGGGTAGGTGCCGAAGTGGTAGAAGCCGTAGCCCATCAC
GTGGCTCAGCAGGTAGGGGCTGAAGGTCAGGGCGCCTTTGGTGCTCTTCATCTTGTTGGTCATGCGGCCC
TGCTCGGGGGTGCCCTCTCCGCCGCCCACCAGCTCGAACTCCACGCCGTTCAGGGTGCCGGTGATGCGGC
ACTCGATCTCCATGGCGGGCAGGCCGCTCTCGTCGCTCTCCATGGTGGCGAATTCGCTAGCCAATTCTCC
AGGCGATCTGACGGTTCACTAAACGAGCTCTGCTTATATAGGCCTCCCACCGTACACGCCTACCTCGACA
TACGTTCTCTATCACTGATAGGGAGTAAACTCGACATACGTTCTCTATCACTGATAGGGATAAACTCGAC
ATACGTTCTCTATCACTGATAGGGAGTAA
