>Addgene plasmid #71783 | pCW57-GFP-2A-MCS | addgene partial sequence | sequence record 138096 | hPGK-F 5'-GTGTTCCGCATTCTGCAAG-3'
GTCGGCTCCCTCGTTGACCGAATCACCGACCTCTCTCCCCAGCAATTCACCATGACCGAGTACAAGCCCA
CGGTGCGCCTCGCCACCCGCGACGACGTCCCCAGGGCCGTACGCACCCTCGCCGCCGCGTTCGCCGACTA
CCCCGCCACGCGCCACACCGTCGATCCGGACCGCCACATCGAGCGGGTCACCGAGCTGCAAGAACTCTTC
CTCACGCGCGTCGGGCTCGACATCGGCAAGGTGTGGGTCGCGGACGACGGCGCCGCGGTGGCGGTCTGGA
CCACGCCGGAGAGCGTCGAAGCGGGGGCGGTGTTCGCCGAGATCGGCCCGCGCATGGCCGAGTTGAGCGG
TTCCCGGCTGGCCGCGCAGCAACAGATGGAAGGCCTCCTGGCGCCGCACCGGCCCAAGGAGCCCGCGTGG
TTCCTGGCCACCGTCGGCGTCTCGCCCGACCACCAGGGCAAGGGTCTGGGCAGCGCCGTCGTGCTCCCCG
GAGTGGAGGCGGCCGAGCGCGCCGGGGTGCCCGCCTTCCTGGAGACCTCCGCGCCCCGCAACCTCCCCTT
CTACGAGCGGCTCGGCTTCACCGTCACCGCCGACGTCGAGGTGCCCGAAGGACCGCGCACCTGGTGCATG
ACCCGCAAGCCCGGTGCCGAAGGTAGAGGTTCTCTCCTCACTTGTGGTGATGTTGAAGAAAACCCTGGTC
CAATGTCTAGACTGGACAAGAGCAAAGTCATAAACGGAGCTCTGGAATTACTCAATGGTGTCGGTATCGA
AGGCCTGACGACAAGGAAACTCGCTCAAAAGCTGGGAGTTGAGCAGCCTACCCTGTACTGGCACGTGAAG
AACAAGCGGGCCCTGCTCGATGCCCTGCCAATCGAGATGCTGGACAGGCATCATACCCACTTCTGCCCC
