>Addgene plasmid #71783 | pCW57-GFP-2A-MCS | addgene partial sequence | sequence record 138097 | Futet-R 5'-CAAAGGCATTAAAGCAGCGT-3'
AAGGAGCAACATAGTTAAGAATACGATATCTTGGATCGATCCTTACTTAGTTACCCGGGGAGCATGTCAA
GGTCAAAATCGTCAAGAGCGTCAGCAGGCAGCATATCAAGGTCAAAGTCGTCAAGGGCATCGGCTGGGAG
CATGTCTAAGTCAAAATCGTCAAGGGCGTCGGTCGGCCCGCCGCTTTCGCACTTTAGCTGTTTCTCCAGG
CCACATATGATTAGTTCCAGGCCGAAAAGGAAGGCAGGTTCGGCTCCCTGCCGGTCGAACAGCTCAATTG
CTTGTCTCAGAAGTGGGGGCATAGAATCGGTGGTAGGTGTCTCTCTTTCCTCTTTTGCTACTTGATGCTC
CTGTTCCTCCAATACGCAGCCCAGTGTAAAGTGGCCCACGGCGGACAGAGCGTACAGTGCGTTCTCCAGG
GAGAAGCCTTGCTGACACAGGAACGCGAGCTGATTTTCCAGGGTTTCGTACTGTTTCTCTGTTGGGCGGG
TGCCGAGATGCACTTTAGCCCCGTCGCGATGTGAGAGGAGAGCACAGCGGTATGACTTGGCGTTGTTCCG
CAGAAAGTCTTGCCATGACTCGCCTTCCAGGGGGCAGAAGTGGGTATGATGCCTGTCCAGCATCTCGATT
GGCAGGGCATCGAGCAGGGCCCGCTTGTTCTTCACGTGCCAGTACAGGGTAGGCTGCTCAACTCCCAGCT
TTTGAGCGAGTTTCCTTGTCGTCAGGCCTTCGATACCGACACCATTGAGTAATTCCAGAGCTCCGTTTAT
GACTTTGCTCTTGTCCAGTCTAGACATTGGACCAGGGTTTTCTTCAACATCACCACAAGTGAGGAGAGAA
CCTCTACCTTCGGCACCGGGCTTGCGGGTCATGCACCAGGTGCGCGGTCCTTCGGGCACCTCGACGTCGG
CGGTGACGGTGAAGCCGAGCCGCTCGTA
